Addgene plasmid #13825: HDAC8 Flag
Depositing lab: Eric Verdin. Depositing organization: J. David Gladstone Institutes. Publication: Histone deacetylase HDAC8 associates with smooth muscle alpha-actin and is essential for smooth muscle cell contractility. Waltregny D, Glenisson W, Tran SL, North BJ, Verdin E, Colige A, Castronovo V. FASEB J. 2005 Jun . 19(8):966-8. 10.1096/fj.04-2303fje PubMed 15772115.
Backbone
  Vector backbone: pcDNA3.1 +
  Backbone manufacturer: Invitrogen
  Backbone size w/o insert (bp): 5500
  Vector type: Mammalian Expression
  Selectable markers: Neomycin (select with G418)
Growth in bacteria
  Bacterial resistance: Ampicillin, 100 μg/mL
  Growth temperature: 37°C
  Growth strain: DH5alpha
  Copy number: High Copy
Gene/Insert
  Gene/Insert name: HDAC8 (alt name: Histone Deacetylase 8)
  Species: H. sapiens (human)
  Entrez Gene: HDAC8 (a.k.a. CDA07, CDLS5, HD8, HDACL1, KDAC8, MRXS6, RPD3, WTS)
  Tag / fusion protein: flag (C terminal on backbone)
  Cloning method: Restriction Enzyme; 5′ cloning site EcoRI (not destroyed); 3′ cloning site EcoRI (not destroyed)
  Sequencing primers: 5′ T7; 3′ BGH Reverse
Terms and licenses: Academic/Nonprofit Terms; Industry Terms: Not Available to Industry
Depositor comments: cloned into a version of pcDNA3.1 that has been modified to include a C-terminal Flag tag (see author's map for details).
How to cite: HDAC8 Flag was a gift from Eric Verdin (Addgene plasmid # 13825 ; http://n2t.net/addgene:13825 ; RRID:Addgene_13825)
