[The description below was written by a language model from this plasmid's Addgene catalogue record and pLannotate feature annotations shown in this document.]
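Description:
HDAC8 Flag is a mammalian expression plasmid built on a modified version of pcDNA3.1(+), in which the backbone was altered to supply a C-terminal FLAG epitope downstream of the cloning site. It is propagated in E. coli as a high-copy plasmid through a ColE1/pUC-type origin and selected with ampicillin via the β-lactamase gene. An f1 origin is also present, which allows single-stranded DNA production. For mammalian cells, a neomycin phosphotransferase cassette driven by the SV40 enhancer/early promoter and terminated by the SV40 poly(A) signal permits G418 selection of stable transfectants. The sequenced record is about 6.6 kb.

The payload is the human HDAC8 (histone deacetylase 8) coding sequence, inserted at an EcoRI site that is retained on both sides. It is followed shortly downstream by the backbone-encoded FLAG tag, consistent with the C-terminally tagged protein described in the catalogue fields. Transcription is driven by the human cytomegalovirus immediate-early enhancer and promoter and terminated by the bovine growth hormone polyadenylation signal. A T7 promoter between the CMV promoter and the insert allows in vitro transcription and serves as a sequencing primer site. The automated annotation also reports several short fragments (a truncated HIV-1 LTR piece, a ble fragment, bom, and lac promoter/operator and lacI remnants). These are most likely partial matches to residual backbone sequence rather than functional elements.

The construct suits transient or stable overexpression of epitope-tagged HDAC8 in mammalian cells, allowing detection, immunoprecipitation or purification with anti-FLAG reagents. The associated publication studied HDAC8's association with smooth muscle α-actin and its role in smooth muscle cell contractility.
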