Features (pLannotate 1.2.2; 21 found; start..end, strand, type, name):
    234..822     -  rep_origin     ori: high-copy-number ColE1/pMB1/pBR322/pUC origin of replication
    993..1853    -  CDS            AmpR: β-lactamase; bla; confers resistance to ampicillin, carbenicillin, and related antibiotics
   1854..1958    -  promoter       AmpR promoter: bla
   2017..2069    -  misc_feature   bom (fragment): basis of mobility region from pBR322
   2224..2603    +  enhancer       CMV enhancer: human cytomegalovirus immediate early enhancer
   2604..2807    +  promoter       CMV promoter: human cytomegalovirus (CMV) immediate early promoter
   2803..2836    +  LTR            5' LTR (truncated) (fragment): truncated 5' long terminal repeat (LTR) from HIV-1
   2852..2870    +  promoter       T7 promoter: promoter for bacteriophage T7 RNA polymerase
   2931..4061    +  CDS            HDAC8: HDAC8_HUMAN - Also known as HDACL1. Experimental evidence at protein level: Swiss-Prot protein existence level 1. Responsible for the deacetylation of lysine residues on the N-terminal part of the core histones (H2A, H2B, H3 and H4). Histone deacetylation gives a tag for epigenetic repression and plays an important role in transcriptional regulation, cell cycle progression and developmental events. Histone deacetylases act via the formation of large multiprotein complexes. Also involved in the deacetylation of cohesin complex protein SMC3 regulating release of cohesin complexes from chromatin.
   4077..4097    +  CDS            FLAG (fragment): FLAG® epitope tag, followed by an enterokinase cleavage site
   4138..4362    +  polyA_signal   bGH poly(A) signal: bovine growth hormone polyadenylation signal
   4366..4387    +  promoter       SV40 promoter (fragment): SV40 enhancer and early promoter
   4408..4836    +  rep_origin     f1 ori (sequence partly withheld): f1 bacteriophage origin of replication; arrow indicates direction of (+) strand synthesis
   4850..5179    +  promoter       SV40 promoter: SV40 enhancer and early promoter
   5246..6037    +  CDS            neo: KKA2_KLEPN - Also known as kan, nptII. Experimental evidence at protein level: Swiss-Prot protein existence level 1. Resistance to kanamycin, neomycin, paromomycin, ribostamycin, butirosin and gentamicin B. From Klebsiella pneumoniae.
   6061..6219    +  CDS            ble (fragment): BLE_KLEPN - Experimental evidence at protein level: Swiss-Prot protein existence level 1. Binding protein with a strong affinity to the bleomycin family of antibiotics. Binds to CL990; an antimitotic-antibiotic compound. From Klebsiella pneumoniae.
   6214..6335    +  polyA_signal   SV40 poly(A) signal: SV40 polyadenylation signal
   6408..6424    -  protein_bind   lac operator: The lac repressor binds to the lac operator to inhibit transcription in E. coli. This inhibition can be relieved by adding lactose or isopropyl-β-D-thiogalactopyranoside (IPTG). lac repressor encoded by lacI
   6432..6462    -  promoter       lac promoter: promoter for the E. coli lac operon
   6477..6498    -  protein_bind   CAP binding site: CAP binding activates transcription in the presence of cAMP. E. coli catabolite activator protein
   6511..51      -  CDS            lacI (fragment) (across the origin): lac repressor; lacI; The lac repressor binds to the lac operator to inhibit transcription in E. coli. This inhibition can be relieved by adding lactose or isopropyl-β-D-thiogalactopyranoside (IPTG).
>Addgene plasmid #13825 | HDAC8 Flag | addgene full sequence | sequence record 168515 | Addgene NGS result
CATTAATGAATCGGCCAACGCGCGGGGAGAGGCGGTTTGCGTATTGGGCGCTCTTCCGCTTCCTCGCTCA
CTGACTCGCTGCGCTCGGTCGTTCGGCTGCGGCGAGCGGTATCAGCTCACTCAAAGGCGGTAATACGGTT
ATCCACAGAATCAGGGGATAACGCAGGAAAGAACATGTGAGCAAAAGGCCAGCAAAAGGCCAGGAACCGT
AAAAAGGCCGCGTTGCTGGCGTTTTTCCATAGGCTCCGCCCCCCTGACGAGCATCACAAAAATCGACGCT
CAAGTCAGAGGTGGCGAAACCCGACAGGACTATAAAGATACCAGGCGTTTCCCCCTGGAAGCTCCCTCGT
GCGCTCTCCTGTTCCGACCCTGCCGCTTACCGGATACCTGTCCGCCTTTCTCCCTTCGGGAAGCGTGGCG
CTTTCTCATAGCTCACGCTGTAGGTATCTCAGTTCGGTGTAGGTCGTTCGCTCCAAGCTGGGCTGTGTGC
ACGAACCCCCCGTTCAGCCCGACCGCTGCGCCTTATCCGGTAACTATCGTCTTGAGTCCAACCCGGTAAG
ACACGACTTATCGCCACTGGCAGCAGCCACTGGTAACAGGATTAGCAGAGCGAGGTATGTAGGCGGTGCT
ACAGAGTTCTTGAAGTGGTGGCCTAACTACGGCTACACTAGAAGAACAGTATTTGGTATCTGCGCTCTGC
TGAAGCCAGTTACCTTCGGAAAAAGAGTTGGTAGCTCTTGATCCGGCAAACAAACCACCGCTGGTAGCGG
TGGTTTTTTTGTTTGCAAGCAGCAGATTACGCGCAGAAAAAAAGGATCTCAAGAAGATCCTTTGATCTTT
TCTACGGGGTCTGACGCTCAGTGGAACGAAAACTCACGTTAAGGGATTTTGGTCATGAGATTATCAAAAA
GGATCTTCACCTAGATCCTTTTAAATTAAAAATGAAGTTTTAAATCAATCTAAAGTATATATGAGTAAAC
TTGGTCTGACAGTTACCAATGCTTAATCAGTGAGGCACCTATCTCAGCGATCTGTCTATTTCGTTCATCC
ATAGTTGCCTGACTCCCCGTCGTGTAGATAACTACGATACGGGAGGGCTTACCATCTGGCCCCAGTGCTG
CAATGATACCGCGAGACCCACGCTCACCGGCTCCAGATTTATCAGCAATAAACCAGCCAGCCGGAAGGGC
CGAGCGCAGAAGTGGTCCTGCAACTTTATCCGCCTCCATCCAGTCTATTAATTGTTGCCGGGAAGCTAGA
GTAAGTAGTTCGCCAGTTAATAGTTTGCGCAACGTTGTTGCCATTGCTACAGGCATCGTGGTGTCACGCT
CGTCGTTTGGTATGGCTTCATTCAGCTCCGGTTCCCAACGATCAAGGCGAGTTACATGATCCCCCATGTT
GTGCAAAAAAGCGGTTAGCTCCTTCGGTCCTCCGATCGTTGTCAGAAGTAAGTTGGCCGCAGTGTTATCA
CTCATGGTTATGGCAGCACTGCATAATTCTCTTACTGTCATGCCATCCGTAAGATGCTTTTCTGTGACTG
GTGAGTACTCAACCAAGTCATTCTGAGAATAGTGTATGCGGCGACCGAGTTGCTCTTGCCCGGCGTCAAT
ACGGGATAATACCGCGCCACATAGCAGAACTTTAAAAGTGCTCATCATTGGAAAACGTTCTTCGGGGCGA
AAACTCTCAAGGATCTTACCGCTGTTGAGATCCAGTTCGATGTAACCCACTCGTGCACCCAACTGATCTT
CAGCATCTTTTACTTTCACCAGCGTTTCTGGGTGAGCAAAAACAGGAAGGCAAAATGCCGCAAAAAAGGG
AATAAGGGCGACACGGAAATGTTGAATACTCATACTCTTCCTTTTTCAATATTATTGAAGCATTTATCAG
GGTTATTGTCTCATGAGCGGATACATATTTGAATGTATTTAGAAAAATAAACAAATAGGGGTTCCGCGCA
CATTTCCCCGAAAAGTGCCACCTGACGTCGACGGATCGGGAGATCTCCCGATCCCCTATGGTGCACTCTC
AGTACAATCTGCTCTGATGCCGCATAGTTAAGCCAGTATCTGCTCCCTGCTTGTGTGTTGGAGGTCGCTG
AGTAGTGCGCGAGCAAAATTTAAGCTACAACAAGGCAAGGCTTGACCGACAATTGCATGAAGAATCTGCT
TAGGGTTAGGCGTTTTGCGCTGCTTCGCGATGTACGGGCCAGATATACGCGTTGACATTGATTATTGACT
AGTTATTAATAGTAATCAATTACGGGGTCATTAGTTCATAGCCCATATATGGAGTTCCGCGTTACATAAC
TTACGGTAAATGGCCCGCCTGGCTGACCGCCCAACGACCCCCGCCCATTGACGTCAATAATGACGTATGT
TCCCATAGTAACGCCAATAGGGACTTTCCATTGACGTCAATGGGTGGAGTATTTACGGTAAACTGCCCAC
TTGGCAGTACATCAAGTGTATCATATGCCAAGTACGCCCCCTATTGACGTCAATGACGGTAAATGGCCCG
CCTGGCATTATGCCCAGTACATGACCTTATGGGACTTTCCTACTTGGCAGTACATCTACGTATTAGTCAT
CGCTATTACCATGGTGATGCGGTTTTGGCAGTACATCAATGGGCGTGGATAGCGGTTTGACTCACGGGGA
TTTCCAAGTCTCCACCCCATTGACGTCAATGGGAGTTTGTTTTGGCACCAAAATCAACGGGACTTTCCAA
AATGTCGTAACAACTCCGCCCCATTGACGCAAATGGGCGGTAGGCGTGTACGGTGGGAGGTCTATATAAG
CAGAGCTCTCTGGCTAACTAGAGAACCCACTGCTTACTGGCTTATCGAAATTAATACGACTCACTATAGG
GAGACCCAAGCTGGCTAGCGTTTAAACTTAAGCTTGGTACCGAGCTCGGATCCGAATTCCATGGAGGAGC
CGGAGGAACCGGCGGACAGTGGGCAGTCGCTGGTCCCGGTTTATATCTATAGTCCCGAGTATGTCAGTAT
GTGTGACTCCCTGGCCAAGATCCCCAAACGGGCCAGTATGGTGCATTCTTTGATTGAAGCATATGCACTG
CATAAGCAGATGAGGATAGTTAAGCCTAAAGTGGCCTCCATGGAGGAGATGGCCACCTTCCACACTGATG
CTTATCTGCAGCATCTCCAGAAGGTCAGCCAAGAGGGCGATGATGATCATCCGGACTCCATAGAATATGG
GCTAGGTTATGACTGCCCAGCCACTGAAGGGATATTTGACTATGCAGCAGCTATAGGAGGGGCTACGATC
ACAGCTGCCCAATGCCTGATTGACGGAATGTGCAAAGTAGCAATTAACTGGTCTGGAGGGTGGCATCATG
CAAAGAAAGATGAAGCATCTGGTTTTTGTTATCTCAATGATGCTGTCCTGGGAATATTACGATTGCGACG
GAAATTTGAGCGTATTCTCTACGTGGATTTGGATCTGCACCATGGAGATGGTGTAGAAGACGCATTCAGT
TTCACCTCCAAAGTCATGACCGTGTCCCTGCACAAATTCTCCCCAGGATTTTTCCCAGGAACAGGTGACG
TGTCTGATGTTGGCCTAGGGAAGGGACGGTACTACAGTGTAAATGTGCCCATTCAGGATGGCATACAAGA
TGAAAAATATTACCAGATCTGTGAAAGTGTACTAAAGGAAGTATACCAAGCCTTTAATCCCAAAGCAGTG
GTCTTACAGCTGGGAGCTGACACAATAGCTGGGGATCCCATGTGCTCCTTTAACATGACTCCAGTGGGAA
TTGGCAAGTGTCTTAAGTACATCCTTCAATGGCAGTTGGCAACACTCATTTTGGGAGGAGGAGGCTATAA
CCTTGCCAACACGGCTCGATGCTGGACATACTTGACCGGGGTCATCCTAGGGAAAACACTATCCTCTGAG
ATCCCAGATCATGAGTTTTTCACAGCATATGGTCCTGATTATGTGCTGGAAATCACGCCAAGCTGCCGGC
CAGACCGCAATGAGCCCCACCGAATCCAACAAATCCTCAACTACATCAAAGGGAATCTGAAGCATGTGGT
CGAATTCGGAGGAGACTACAAGGACGACGATGACAAGTAATCTAGAGGGCCCGTTTAAACCCGCTGATCA
GCCTCGACTGTGCCTTCTAGTTGCCAGCCATCTGTTGTTTGCCCCTCCCCCGTGCCTTCCTTGACCCTGG
AAGGTGCCACTCCCACTGTCCTTTCCTAATAAAATGAGGAAATTGCATCGCATTGTCTGAGTAGGTGTCA
TTCTATTCTGGGGGGTGGGGTGGGGCAGGACAGCAAGGGGGAGGATTGGGAAGACAATAGCAGGCATGCT
GGGGATGCGGTGGGCTCTATGGCTTCTGAGGCGGAAAGAACCAGCTGGGGCTCTAGGGGGTATCCCC
[124 nt withheld, positions 4408-4531]
C
[91 nt withheld, positions 4533-4623]
A
[49 nt withheld, positions 4625-4673]
CCTTTGACGTTGGAGTCCACGTTCTTT
[37 nt withheld, positions 4701-4737]
ACCCTATCTCGGTCTATTCTTTTGATTTATAAGGGATTTTGCCGATTTCGGCCTATTGGTTAAAAAATGA
GCTGATTTAACAAAAATTTAACGCGAATTAATTCTGTGGAATGTGTGTCAGTTAGGGTGTGGAAAGTCCC
CAGGCTCCCCAGCAGGCAGAAGTATGCAAAGCATGCATCTCAATTAGTCAGCAACCAGGTGTGGAAAGTC
CCCAGGCTCCCCAGCAGGCAGAAGTATGCAAAGCATGCATCTCAATTAGTCAGCAACCATAGTCCCGCCC
CTAACTCCGCCCATCCCGCCCCTAACTCCGCCCAGTTCCGCCCATTCTCCGCCCCATGGCTGACTAATTT
TTTTTATTTATGCAGAGGCCGAGGCCGCCTCTGCCTCTGAGCTATTCCAGAAGTAGTGAGGAGGCTTTTT
TGGAGGCCTAGGCTTTTGCAAAAAGCTCCCGGGAGCTTGTATATCCATTTTCGGATCTGATCAAGAGACA
GGATGAGGATCGTTTCGCATGATTGAACAAGATGGATTGCACGCAGGTTCTCCGGCCGCTTGGGTGGAGA
GGCTATTCGGCTATGACTGGGCACAACAGACAATCGGCTGCTCTGATGCCGCCGTGTTCCGGCTGTCAGC
GCAGGGGCGCCCGGTTCTTTTTGTCAAGACCGACCTGTCCGGTGCCCTGAATGAACTGCAGGACGAGGCA
GCGCGGCTATCGTGGCTGGCCACGACGGGCGTTCCTTGCGCAGCTGTGCTCGACGTTGTCACTGAAGCGG
GAAGGGACTGGCTGCTATTGGGCGAAGTGCCGGGGCAGGATCTCCTGTCATCTCACCTTGCTCCTGCCGA
GAAAGTATCCATCATGGCTGATGCAATGCGGCGGCTGCATACGCTTGATCCGGCTACCTGCCCATTCGAC
CACCAAGCGAAACATCGCATCGAGCGAGCACGTACTCGGATGGAAGCCGGTCTTGTCGATCAGGATGATC
TGGACGAAGAGCATCAGGGGCTCGCGCCAGCCGAACTGTTCGCCAGGCTCAAGGCGCGCATGCCCGACGG
CGAGGATCTCGTCGTGACCCATGGCGATGCCTGCTTGCCGAATATCATGGTGGAAAATGGCCGCTTTTCT
GGATTCATCGACTGTGGCCGGCTGGGTGTGGCGGACCGCTATCAGGACATAGCGTTGGCTACCCGTGATA
TTGCTGAAGAGCTTGGCGGCGAATGGGCTGACCGCTTCCTCGTGCTTTACGGTATCGCCGCTCCCGATTC
GCAGCGCATCGCCTTCTATCGCCTTCTTGACGAGTTCTTCTGAGCGGGACTCTGGGGTTCGAAATGACCG
ACCAAGCGACGCCCAACCTGCCATCACGAGATTTCGATTCCACCGCCGCCTTCTATGAAAGGTTGGGCTT
CGGAATCGTTTTCCGGGACGCCGGCTGGATGATCCTCCAGCGCGGGGATCTCATGCTGGAGTTCTTCGCC
CACCCCAACTTGTTTATTGCAGCTTATAATGGTTACAAATAAAGCAATAGCATCACAAATTTCACAAATA
AAGCATTTTTTTCACTGCATTCTAGTTGTGGTTTGTCCAAACTCATCAATGTATCTTATCATGTCTGTAT
ACCGTCGACCTCTAGCTAGAGCTTGGCGTAATCATGGTCATAGCTGTTTCCTGTGTGAAATTGTTATCCG
CTCACAATTCCACACAACATACGAGCCGGAAGCATAAAGTGTAAAGCCTGGGGTGCCTAATGAGTGAGCT
AACTCACATTAATTGCGTTGCGCTCACTGCCCGCTTTCCAGTCGGGAAACCTGTCGTGCCAGCTG
