>Addgene plasmid #13825 | HDAC8 Flag | addgene partial sequence | sequence record 56685 | BGH_rev
AGATTACTTGTCATCGTCGTCCTTGTAGTCTCCTCCGAATTCGACCACATGCTTCAGATTCCCTTTGATG
TAGTTGAGGATTTGTTGGATTCGGTGGGGCTCATTGCGGTCTGGCCGGCAGCTTGGCGTGATTTCCAGCA
CATAATCAGGACCATATGCTGTGAAAAACTCATGATCTGGGATCTCAGAGGATAGTGTTTTCCCTAGGAT
GACCCCGGTCAAGTATGTCCAGCATCGAGCCGTGTTGGCAAGGTTATAGCCTCCTCCTCCCAAAATGAGT
GTTGCCAACTGCCATTGAAGGATGTACTTAAGACACTTGCCAATTCCCACTGGAGTCATGTTAAAGGAGC
ACATGGGATCCCCAGCTATTGTGTCAGCTCCCAGCTGTAAGACCACTGCTTTGGGATTAAAGGCTTGGTA
TACTTCCTTTAGTACACTTTCACAGATCTGGTAATATTTTTCATCTTGTATGCCATCCTGAATGGGCACA
TTTACACTGTAGTACCGTCCCTTCCCTAGGCCAACATCAGACACGTCACCTGTTCCTGGGAAAAATCCTG
GGGAGAATTTGTGCAGGGACACGGTCATGACTTTGGAGGTGAAACTGAATGCGTCTTCTACACCATCTCC
ATGGTGCAGATCCAAATCCACGTAGAGAATACGCTCAAATTTCCGTCGCAATCGTAATATTCCCAGGACA
GCATCATTGAGATAACAAAAACCAGATGCTTCATCTTTCTTTGCATGATGCCACCCTCCAGACCAGTTAA
TTGCTACTTTGCACATTCCGTCAATCAGGCATTGGGCAGCTGTGATCGTAGCCCCTCCTATAGCTGCTGC
ATAGTCAAATATCCCTTCAGTGGCTGGGCAGTCATAACCTAGCCCATATTCTATGGAGTCCGGATGATCA
T
