>Addgene plasmid #13825 | HDAC8 Flag | addgene partial sequence | sequence record 168514 | T7 5'-TAATACGACTCACTATAGGG-3'
ACTTAAGCTTGGTACCGAGCTCGGATCCGAATTCCATGGAGGAGCCGGAGGAACCGGCGGACAGTGGGCA
GTCGCTGGTCCCGGTTTATATCTATAGTCCCGAGTATGTCAGTATGTGTGACTCCCTGGCCAAGATCCCC
AAACGGGCCAGTATGGTGCATTCTTTGATTGAAGCATATGCACTGCATAAGCAGATGAGGATAGTTAAGC
CTAAAGTGGCCTCCATGGAGGAGATGGCCACCTTCCACACTGATGCTTATCTGCAGCATCTCCAGAAGGT
CAGCCAAGAGGGCGATGATGATCATCCGGACTCCATAGAATATGGGCTAGGTTATGACTGCCCAGCCACT
GAAGGGATATTTGACTATGCAGCAGCTATAGGAGGGGCTACGATCACAGCTGCCCAATGCCTGATTGACG
GAATGTGCAAAGTAGCAATTAACTGGTCTGGAGGGTGGCATCATGCAAAGAAAGATGAAGCATCTGGTTT
TTGTTATCTCAATGATGCTGTCCTGGGAATATTACGATTGCGACGGAAATTTGAGCGTATTCTCTACGTG
GATTTGGATCTGCACCATGGAGATGGTGTAGAAGACGCATTCAGTTTCACCTCCAAAGTCATGACCGTGT
CCCTGCACAAATTCTCCCCAGGATTTTTCCCAGGAACAGGTGACGTGTCTGATGTTGGCCTAGGGAAGGG
ACGGTACTACAGTGTAAATGTGCCCATTCAGGATGGCATACAAGATGAAAAATATTACCAGATCTGTGAA
AGTGTACTAAAGGAAGTATACCAAGCCTTTAATCCCAAAGCAGTGGTCTTACAGCTGGGAGCTGACACAA
TAGCTGGGGATCCCATGTGCTCCTTTAACAT
